>Addgene plasmid #55249 | EBFP2-Nucleus-7 | depositor partial sequence | sequence record 85654 | insert sequence
GACGTCAGATCCGCTAGCGCTACCGGTCGCCACCATGGTGAGCAAGGGCGAGGAGCTGTTCACCGGGGTG
GTGCCCATCCTGGTCGAGCTGGACGGCGACGTAAACGGCCACAAGTTCAGCGTGAGGGGCGAGGGCGAGG
GCGATGCCACCAACGGCAAGCTGACCCTGAAGTTCATCTGCACCACCGGCAAGCTGCCCGTGCCCTGGCC
CACCCTCGTGACCACCCTGAGCCACGGCGTGCAGTGCTTCGCCCGCTACCCCGACCACATGAAGCAGCAC
GACTTCTTCAAGTCCGCCATGCCCGAAGGCTACGTCCAGGAGCGCACCATCTTCTTCAAGGACGACGGCA
CCTACAAGACCCGCGCCGAGGTGAAGTTCGAGGGCGACACCCTGGTGAACCGCATCGAGCTGAAGGGCGT
CGACTTCAAGGAGGACGGCAACATCCTGGGGCACAAGCTGGAGTACAACTTCAACAGCCACAACATCTAT
ATCATGGCCGTCAAGCAGAAGAACGGCATCAAGGTGAACTTCAAGATCCGCCACAACGTGGAGGACGGCA
GCGTGCAGCTCGCCGACCACTACCAGCAGAACACCCCCATCGGCGACGGCCCCGTGCTGCTGCCCGACAG
CCACTACCTGAGCACCCAGTCCGTGCTGAGCAAAGACCCCAACGAGAAGCGCGATCACATGGTCCTGCTG
GAGTTCCGCACCGCCGCCGGGATCACTCTCGGCATGGACGAGCTGTACAAGTCCGGACTCAGATCTCGAG
CTGATCCAAAAAAGAAGAGAAAGGTAGATCCAAAAAAGAAGAGAAAGGTAGATCCAAAAAAGAAGAGAAA
GGTAGGATCCACCGGATCTAGATAACTGATCATAATCAGCCATACCACATTTGTAGAGGTTTTACTTGCT
TTAAAAACCTCCCACACCTCCCCCTGAACCTGAACATAAATGAATGCAATTGTGTGTTAACTTGTTATGC
AGCTTATATG
