>Addgene plasmid #55249 | EBFP2-Nucleus-7 | addgene partial sequence | sequence record 100868 | sREACh-F 5'-gaccccaacgagaagcgcg-3'
GGATCACTCTCGGCATGGACGAGCTGTACAAGTCCGGACTCAGATCTCGAGCTGATCCAAAAAAGAAGAG
AAAGGTAGATCCAAAAAAGAAGAGAAAGGTAGATCCAAAAAAGAAGAGAAAGGTAGGATCCACCGGATCT
AGATAACTGATCATAATCAGCCATACCACATTTGTAGAGGTTTTACTTGCTTTAAAAAACCTCCCACACC
TCCCCCTGAACCTGAAACATAAAATGAATGCAATTGTTGTTGTTAACTTGTTTATTGCAGCTTATAATGG
TTACAAATAAAGCAATAGCATCACAAATTTCACAAATAAAGCATTTTTTTCACTGCATTCTAGTTGTGGT
TTGTCCAAACTCATCAATGTATCTTAAGGCGTAAATTGTAAGCGTTAATATTTTGTTAAAATTCGCGTTA
AATTTTTGTTAAATCAGCTCATTTTTTAACCAATAGGCCGAAATCGGCAAAATCCCTTATAAATCAAAAG
AATAGACCGAGATAGGGT
[37 nt withheld, positions 509-545]
AAAGAACGTGGACTCCAACGTCAAAGG
[49 nt withheld, positions 573-621]
T
[91 nt withheld, positions 623-713]
G
[118 nt withheld, positions 715-832]
