[The description below was written by a language model from this plasmid's Addgene catalogue record.]
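Description:
EBFP2-Nucleus-7 is a mammalian expression plasmid that produces a nucleus-targeted blue fluorescent protein. It is built on an EBFP2-NLS backbone recorded as 4750 bp without the insert. In bacteria it is maintained as a high-copy plasmid under kanamycin selection. In mammalian cells it carries a neomycin resistance marker, so transfected cells can be selected with G418. The record does not name the origin of replication or list other backbone elements, and the cloning method is given as unknown. No feature table accompanies the entry, so the exact arrangement of parts cannot be confirmed beyond the catalogue fields.

The payload is the nuclear localization signal of the SV40 large T antigen fused to EBFP2, with the fluorescent protein positioned at the N-terminal side of the fusion. Expression is driven by the CMV promoter, a strong constitutive promoter in most mammalian cell lines. The listed sequencing primer sites point to an SV40 polyadenylation signal downstream of the coding region. The SV40 NLS is a short basic peptide recognised by the importin machinery, and attaching it to EBFP2 directs the otherwise diffusely distributed protein into the nucleus. The record gives EBFP2 an excitation maximum of 383 nm and an emission maximum of 448 nm.

The stated purpose is nuclear localization, which makes the construct a genetically encoded nuclear marker for fluorescence microscopy. Its blue emission should allow nuclei to be labelled in live or fixed cells alongside green, yellow or red fluorescent fusions in multicolour imaging.
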