Addgene plasmid #55249: EBFP2-Nucleus-7
Purpose: Localization: Nuclear Localization, Excitation: 383, Emission: 448
Depositing lab: Michael Davidson. Depositing organization: Florida State University, Tallahassee.
Backbone
  Vector backbone: EBFP2-NLS
  Backbone size w/o insert (bp): 4750
  Vector type: Mammalian Expression
  Selectable markers: Neomycin (select with G418)
Growth in bacteria
  Bacterial resistance: Kanamycin, 50 μg/mL
  Growth temperature: 37°C
  Growth strain: DH5alpha
  Copy number: High Copy
Gene/Insert
  Gene/Insert name: SV40 T-Antigen Nuclear Localization Signal (NLS) (alt names: Nucleus = NLS; FN824658)
  Promoter: CMV
  Tag / fusion protein: EBFP2-NLS (N terminal on backbone)
  Cloning method: Unknown
  Sequencing primers: 5′ CMV-F; 3′ SV40pA-R
Terms and licenses: Academic/Nonprofit Terms; Industry Terms
Depositor comments: Nucleus = NLS. Excitation = 383; Emission = 448
How to cite: EBFP2-Nucleus-7 was a gift from Michael Davidson (Addgene plasmid # 55249 ; http://n2t.net/addgene:55249 ; RRID:Addgene_55249)
